>Addgene plasmid #148854 | pSpCas9(BB)-2A-Puro-V2.0-sgHsAGO1_AH | depositor full sequence | sequence record 291302 | Full Sequence
GAGGGCCTATTTCCCATGATTCCTTCATATTTGCATATACGATACAAGGCTGTTAGAGAGATAATTGGAA
TTAATTTGACTGTAAACACAAAGATATTAGTACAAAATACGTGACGTAGAAAGTAATAATTTCTTGGGTA
GTTTGCAGTTTTAAAATTATGTTTTAAAATGGACTATCATATGCTTACCGTAACTTGAAAGTATTTCGAT
TTCTTGGCTTTATATATCTTGTGGAAAGGACGAAACACCGCAGGCGGTGAGAAGAAGGAGGTTTTAGAGC
TAGAAATAGCAAGTTAAAATAAGGCTAGTCCGTTATCAACTTGAAAAAGTGGCACCGAGTCGGTGCTTTT
TTGTTTTAGAGCTAGAAATAGCAAGTTAAAATAAGGCTAGTCCGTTTTTAGCGCGTGCGCCAATTCTGCA
GACAAATGGCTCTAGAGGTACCCGTTACATAACTTACGGTAAATGGCCCGCCTGGCTGACCGCCCAACGA
CCCCCGCCCATTGACGTCAATAGTAACGCCAATAGGGACTTTCCATTGACGTCAATGGGTGGAGTATTTA
CGGTAAACTGCCCACTTGGCAGTACATCAAGTGTATCATATGCCAAGTACGCCCCCTATTGACGTCAATG
ACGGTAAATGGCCCGCCTGGCATTGTGCCCAGTACATGACCTTATGGGACTTTCCTACTTGGCAGTACAT
CTACGTATTAGTCATCGCTATTACCATGGTCGAGGTGAGCCCCACGTTCTGCTTCACTCTCCCCATCTCC
CCCCCCTCCCCACCCCCAATTTTGTATTTATTTATTTTTTAATTATTTTGTGCAGCGATGGGGGCGGGGG
GGGGGGGGGGGCGCGCGCCAGGCGGGGCGGGGCGGGGCGAGGGGCGGGGCGGGGCGAGGCGGAGAGGTGC
GGCGGCAGCCAATCAGAGCGGCGCGCTCCGAAAGTTTCCTTTTATGGCGAGGCGGCGGCGGCGGCGGCCC
TATAAAAAGCGAAGCGCGCGGCGGGCGGGAGTCGCTGCGCGCTGCCTTCGCCCCGTGCCCCGCTCCGCCG
CCGCCTCGCGCCGCCCGCCCCGGCTCTGACTGACCGCGTTACTCCCACAGGTGAGCGGGCGGGACGGCCC
TTCTCCTCCGGGCTGTAATTAGCTGAGCAAGAGGTAAGGGTTTAAGGGATGGTTGGTTGGTGGGGTATTA
ATGTTTAATTACCTGGAGCACCTGCCTGAAATCACTTTTTTTCAGGTTGGACCGGTGCCACCATGGACTA
TAAGGACCACGACGGAGACTACAAGGATCATGATATTGATTACAAAGACGATGACGATAAGATGGCCCCA
AAGAAGAAGCGGAAGGTCGGTATCCACGGAGTCCCAGCAGCCGACAAGAAGTACAGCATCGGCCTGGACA
TCGGCACCAACTCTGTGGGCTGGGCCGTGATCACCGACGAGTACAAGGTGCCCAGCAAGAAATTCAAGGT
GCTGGGCAACACCGACCGGCACAGCATCAAGAAGAACCTGATCGGAGCCCTGCTGTTCGACAGCGGCGAA
ACAGCCGAGGCCACCCGGCTGAAGAGAACCGCCAGAAGAAGATACACCAGACGGAAGAACCGGATCTGCT
ATCTGCAAGAGATCTTCAGCAACGAGATGGCCAAGGTGGACGACAGCTTCTTCCACAGACTGGAAGAGTC
CTTCCTGGTGGAAGAGGATAAGAAGCACGAGCGGCACCCCATCTTCGGCAACATCGTGGACGAGGTGGCC
TACCACGAGAAGTACCCCACCATCTACCACCTGAGAAAGAAACTGGTGGACAGCACCGACAAGGCCGACC
TGCGGCTGATCTATCTGGCCCTGGCCCACATGATCAAGTTCCGGGGCCACTTCCTGATCGAGGGCGACCT
GAACCCCGACAACAGCGACGTGGACAAGCTGTTCATCCAGCTGGTGCAGACCTACAACCAGCTGTTCGAG
GAAAACCCCATCAACGCCAGCGGCGTGGACGCCAAGGCCATCCTGTCTGCCAGACTGAGCAAGAGCAGAC
GGCTGGAAAATCTGATCGCCCAGCTGCCCGGCGAGAAGAAGAATGGCCTGTTCGGAAACCTGATTGCCCT
GAGCCTGGGCCTGACCCCCAACTTCAAGAGCAACTTCGACCTGGCCGAGGATGCCAAACTGCAGCTGAGC
AAGGACACCTACGACGACGACCTGGACAACCTGCTGGCCCAGATCGGCGACCAGTACGCCGACCTGTTTC
TGGCCGCCAAGAACCTGTCCGACGCCATCCTGCTGAGCGACATCCTGAGAGTGAACACCGAGATCACCAA
GGCCCCCCTGAGCGCCTCTATGATCAAGAGATACGACGAGCACCACCAGGACCTGACCCTGCTGAAAGCT
CTCGTGCGGCAGCAGCTGCCTGAGAAGTACAAAGAGATTTTCTTCGACCAGAGCAAGAACGGCTACGCCG
GCTACATTGACGGCGGAGCCAGCCAGGAAGAGTTCTACAAGTTCATCAAGCCCATCCTGGAAAAGATGGA
CGGCACCGAGGAACTGCTCGTGAAGCTGAACAGAGAGGACCTGCTGCGGAAGCAGCGGACCTTCGACAAC
GGCAGCATCCCCCACCAGATCCACCTGGGAGAGCTGCACGCCATTCTGCGGCGGCAGGAAGATTTTTACC
CATTCCTGAAGGACAACCGGGAAAAGATCGAGAAGATCCTGACCTTCCGCATCCCCTACTACGTGGGCCC
TCTGGCCAGGGGAAACAGCAGATTCGCCTGGATGACCAGAAAGAGCGAGGAAACCATCACCCCCTGGAAC
TTCGAGGAAGTGGTGGACAAGGGCGCTTCCGCCCAGAGCTTCATCGAGCGGATGACCAACTTCGATAAGA
ACCTGCCCAACGAGAAGGTGCTGCCCAAGCACAGCCTGCTGTACGAGTACTTCACCGTGTATAACGAGCT
GACCAAAGTGAAATACGTGACCGAGGGAATGAGAAAGCCCGCCTTCCTGAGCGGCGAGCAGAAAAAGGCC
ATCGTGGACCTGCTGTTCAAGACCAACCGGAAAGTGACCGTGAAGCAGCTGAAAGAGGACTACTTCAAGA
AAATCGAGTGCTTCGACTCCGTGGAAATCTCCGGCGTGGAAGATCGGTTCAACGCCTCCCTGGGCACATA
CCACGATCTGCTGAAAATTATCAAGGACAAGGACTTCCTGGACAATGAGGAAAACGAGGACATTCTGGAA
GATATCGTGCTGACCCTGACACTGTTTGAGGACAGAGAGATGATCGAGGAACGGCTGAAAACCTATGCCC
ACCTGTTCGACGACAAAGTGATGAAGCAGCTGAAGCGGCGGAGATACACCGGCTGGGGCAGGCTGAGCCG
GAAGCTGATCAACGGCATCCGGGACAAGCAGTCCGGCAAGACAATCCTGGATTTCCTGAAGTCCGACGGC
TTCGCCAACAGAAACTTCATGCAGCTGATCCACGACGACAGCCTGACCTTTAAAGAGGACATCCAGAAAG
CCCAGGTGTCCGGCCAGGGCGATAGCCTGCACGAGCACATTGCCAATCTGGCCGGCAGCCCCGCCATTAA
GAAGGGCATCCTGCAGACAGTGAAGGTGGTGGACGAGCTCGTGAAAGTGATGGGCCGGCACAAGCCCGAG
AACATCGTGATCGAAATGGCCAGAGAGAACCAGACCACCCAGAAGGGACAGAAGAACAGCCGCGAGAGAA
TGAAGCGGATCGAAGAGGGCATCAAAGAGCTGGGCAGCCAGATCCTGAAAGAACACCCCGTGGAAAACAC
CCAGCTGCAGAACGAGAAGCTGTACCTGTACTACCTGCAGAATGGGCGGGATATGTACGTGGACCAGGAA
CTGGACATCAACCGGCTGTCCGACTACGATGTGGACCATATCGTGCCTCAGAGCTTTCTGAAGGACGACT
CCATCGACAACAAGGTGCTGACCAGAAGCGACAAGAACCGGGGCAAGAGCGACAACGTGCCCTCCGAAGA
GGTCGTGAAGAAGATGAAGAACTACTGGCGGCAGCTGCTGAACGCCAAGCTGATTACCCAGAGAAAGTTC
GACAATCTGACCAAGGCCGAGAGAGGCGGCCTGAGCGAACTGGATAAGGCCGGCTTCATCAAGAGACAGC
TGGTGGAAACCCGGCAGATCACAAAGCACGTGGCACAGATCCTGGACTCCCGGATGAACACTAAGTACGA
CGAGAATGACAAGCTGATCCGGGAAGTGAAAGTGATCACCCTGAAGTCCAAGCTGGTGTCCGATTTCCGG
AAGGATTTCCAGTTTTACAAAGTGCGCGAGATCAACAACTACCACCACGCCCACGACGCCTACCTGAACG
CCGTCGTGGGAACCGCCCTGATCAAAAAGTACCCTAAGCTGGAAAGCGAGTTCGTGTACGGCGACTACAA
GGTGTACGACGTGCGGAAGATGATCGCCAAGAGCGAGCAGGAAATCGGCAAGGCTACCGCCAAGTACTTC
TTCTACAGCAACATCATGAACTTTTTCAAGACCGAGATTACCCTGGCCAACGGCGAGATCCGGAAGCGGC
CTCTGATCGAGACAAACGGCGAAACCGGGGAGATCGTGTGGGATAAGGGCCGGGATTTTGCCACCGTGCG
GAAAGTGCTGAGCATGCCCCAAGTGAATATCGTGAAAAAGACCGAGGTGCAGACAGGCGGCTTCAGCAAA
GAGTCTATCCTGCCCAAGAGGAACAGCGATAAGCTGATCGCCAGAAAGAAGGACTGGGACCCTAAGAAGT
ACGGCGGCTTCGACAGCCCCACCGTGGCCTATTCTGTGCTGGTGGTGGCCAAAGTGGAAAAGGGCAAGTC
CAAGAAACTGAAGAGTGTGAAAGAGCTGCTGGGGATCACCATCATGGAAAGAAGCAGCTTCGAGAAGAAT
CCCATCGACTTTCTGGAAGCCAAGGGCTACAAAGAAGTGAAAAAGGACCTGATCATCAAGCTGCCTAAGT
ACTCCCTGTTCGAGCTGGAAAACGGCCGGAAGAGAATGCTGGCCTCTGCCGGCGAACTGCAGAAGGGAAA
CGAACTGGCCCTGCCCTCCAAATATGTGAACTTCCTGTACCTGGCCAGCCACTATGAGAAGCTGAAGGGC
TCCCCCGAGGATAATGAGCAGAAACAGCTGTTTGTGGAACAGCACAAGCACTACCTGGACGAGATCATCG
AGCAGATCAGCGAGTTCTCCAAGAGAGTGATCCTGGCCGACGCTAATCTGGACAAAGTGCTGTCCGCCTA
CAACAAGCACCGGGATAAGCCCATCAGAGAGCAGGCCGAGAATATCATCCACCTGTTTACCCTGACCAAT
CTGGGAGCCCCTGCCGCCTTCAAGTACTTTGACACCACCATCGACCGGAAGAGGTACACCAGCACCAAAG
AGGTGCTGGACGCCACCCTGATCCACCAGAGCATCACCGGCCTGTACGAGACACGGATCGACCTGTCTCA
GCTGGGAGGCGACAAAAGGCCGGCGGCCACGAAAAAGGCCGGCCAGGCAAAAAAGAAAAAGGAATTCGGC
AGTGGAGAGGGCAGAGGAAGTCTGCTAACATGCGGTGACGTCGAGGAGAATCCTGGCCCAATGACCGAGT
ACAAGCCCACGGTGCGCCTCGCCACCCGCGACGACGTCCCCAGGGCCGTACGCACCCTCGCCGCCGCGTT
CGCCGACTACCCCGCCACGCGCCACACCGTCGATCCGGACCGCCACATCGAGCGGGTCACCGAGCTGCAA
GAACTCTTCCTCACGCGCGTCGGGCTCGACATCGGCAAGGTGTGGGTCGCGGACGACGGCGCCGCGGTGG
CGGTCTGGACCACGCCGGAGAGCGTCGAAGCGGGGGCGGTGTTCGCCGAGATCGGCCCGCGCATGGCCGA
GTTGAGCGGTTCCCGGCTGGCCGCGCAGCAACAGATGGAAGGCCTCCTGGCGCCGCACCGGCCCAAGGAG
CCCGCGTGGTTCCTGGCCACCGTCGGAGTCTCGCCCGACCACCAGGGCAAGGGTCTGGGCAGCGCCGTCG
TGCTCCCCGGAGTGGAGGCGGCCGAGCGCGCCGGGGTGCCCGCCTTCCTGGAGACCTCCGCGCCCCGCAA
CCTCCCCTTCTACGAGCGGCTCGGCTTCACCGTCACCGCCGACGTCGAGGTGCCCGAAGGACCGCGCACC
TGGTGCATGACCCGCAAGCCCGGTGCCTGAGAATTCTAACTAGAGCTCGCTGATCAGCCTCGACTGTGCC
TTCTAGTTGCCAGCCATCTGTTGTTTGCCCCTCCCCCGTGCCTTCCTTGACCCTGGAAGGTGCCACTCCC
ACTGTCCTTTCCTAATAAAATGAGGAAATTGCATCGCATTGTCTGAGTAGGTGTCATTCTATTCTGGGGG
GTGGGGTGGGGCAGGACAGCAAGGGGGAGGATTGGGAAGAGAATAGCAGGCATGCTGGGGAGCGGCCGCA
GGAACCCCTAGTGATGGAGTTGGCCACTCCCTCTCTGCGCGCTCGCTCGCTCACTGAGGCCGGGCGACCA
AAGGTCGCCCGACGCCCGGGCTTTGCCCGGGCGGCCTCAGTGAGCGAGCGAGCGCGCAGCTGCCTGCAGG
GGCGCCTGATGCGGTATTTTCTCCTTACGCATCTGTGCGGTATTTCACACCGCATA
[95 nt withheld, positions 6637-6731]
T
[46 nt withheld, positions 6733-6778]
C
[141 nt withheld, positions 6780-6920]
CCTTTGACGTTGGAGTCCACGTTCTTT
[37 nt withheld, positions 6948-6984]
ACTCTATCTCGGGCTATTCTTTTGATTTATAAGGGATTTTGCCGATTTCGGTCTATTGGTTAAAAAATGA
GCTGATTTAACAAAAATTTAACGCGAATTTTAACAAAATATTAACGTTTACAATTTTATGGTGCACTCTC
AGTACAATCTGCTCTGATGCCGCATAGTTAAGCCAGCCCCGACACCCGCCAACACCCGCTGACGCGCCCT
GACGGGCTTGTCTGCTCCCGGCATCCGCTTACAGACAAGCTGTGACCGTCTCCGGGAGCTGCATGTGTCA
GAGGTTTTCACCGTCATCACCGAAACGCGCGAGACGAAAGGGCCTCGTGATACGCCTATTTTTATAGGTT
AATGTCATGATAATAATGGTTTCTTAGACGTCAGGTGGCACTTTTCGGGGAAATGTGCGCGGAACCCCTA
TTTGTTTATTTTTCTAAATACATTCAAATATGTATCCGCTCATGAGACAATAACCCTGATAAATGCTTCA
ATAATATTGAAAAAGGAAGAGTATGAGTATTCAACATTTCCGTGTCGCCCTTATTCCCTTTTTTGCGGCA
TTTTGCCTTCCTGTTTTTGCTCACCCAGAAACGCTGGTGAAAGTAAAAGATGCTGAAGATCAGTTGGGTG
CACGAGTGGGTTACATCGAACTGGATCTCAACAGCGGTAAGATCCTTGAGAGTTTTCGCCCCGAAGAACG
TTTTCCAATGATGAGCACTTTTAAAGTTCTGCTATGTGGCGCGGTATTATCCCGTATTGACGCCGGGCAA
GAGCAACTCGGTCGCCGCATACACTATTCTCAGAATGACTTGGTTGAGTACTCACCAGTCACAGAAAAGC
ATCTTACGGATGGCATGACAGTAAGAGAATTATGCAGTGCTGCCATAACCATGAGTGATAACACTGCGGC
CAACTTACTTCTGACAACGATCGGAGGACCGAAGGAGCTAACCGCTTTTTTGCACAACATGGGGGATCAT
GTAACTCGCCTTGATCGTTGGGAACCGGAGCTGAATGAAGCCATACCAAACGACGAGCGTGACACCACGA
TGCCTGTAGCAATGGCAACAACGTTGCGCAAACTATTAACTGGCGAACTACTTACTCTAGCTTCCCGGCA
ACAATTAATAGACTGGATGGAGGCGGATAAAGTTGCAGGACCACTTCTGCGCTCGGCCCTTCCGGCTGGC
TGGTTTATTGCTGATAAATCTGGAGCCGGTGAGCGTGGAAGCCGCGGTATCATTGCAGCACTGGGGCCAG
ATGGTAAGCCCTCCCGTATCGTAGTTATCTACACGACGGGGAGTCAGGCAACTATGGATGAACGAAATAG
ACAGATCGCTGAGATAGGTGCCTCACTGATTAAGCATTGGTAACTGTCAGACCAAGTTTACTCATATATA
CTTTAGATTGATTTAAAACTTCATTTTTAATTTAAAAGGATCTAGGTGAAGATCCTTTTTGATAATCTCA
TGACCAAAATCCCTTAACGTGAGTTTTCGTTCCACTGAGCGTCAGACCCCGTAGAAAAGATCAAAGGATC
TTCTTGAGATCCTTTTTTTCTGCGCGTAATCTGCTGCTTGCAAACAAAAAAACCACCGCTACCAGCGGTG
GTTTGTTTGCCGGATCAAGAGCTACCAACTCTTTTTCCGAAGGTAACTGGCTTCAGCAGAGCGCAGATAC
CAAATACTGTTCTTCTAGTGTAGCCGTAGTTAGGCCACCACTTCAAGAACTCTGTAGCACCGCCTACATA
CCTCGCTCTGCTAATCCTGTTACCAGTGGCTGCTGCCAGTGGCGATAAGTCGTGTCTTACCGGGTTGGAC
TCAAGACGATAGTTACCGGATAAGGCGCAGCGGTCGGGCTGAACGGGGGGTTCGTGCACACAGCCCAGCT
TGGAGCGAACGACCTACACCGAACTGAGATACCTACAGCGTGAGCTATGAGAAAGCGCCACGCTTCCCGA
AGGGAGAAAGGCGGACAGGTATCCGGTAAGCGGCAGGGTCGGAACAGGAGAGCGCACGAGGGAGCTTCCA
GGGGGAAACGCCTGGTATCTTTATAGTCCTGTCGGGTTTCGCCACCTCTGACTTGAGCGTCGATTTTTGT
GATGCTCGTCAGGGGGGCGGAGCCTATGGAAAAACGCCAGCAACGCGGCCTTTTTACGGTTCCTGGCCTT
TTGCTGGCCTTTTGCTCACATGT
Features (pLannotate 1.2.2; 19 found; start..end, strand, type, name):
      1..241     +  promoter       U6 promoter: RNA polymerase III promoter for human U6 snRNA
    271..346     +  misc_RNA       gRNA scaffold: guide RNA scaffold for the Streptococcus pyogenes CRISPR/Cas9 system
    353..396     +  misc_RNA       gRNA scaffold (fragment): guide RNA scaffold for the Streptococcus pyogenes CRISPR/Cas9 system
    443..728     +  enhancer       CMV enhancer: human cytomegalovirus immediate early enhancer; contains an 18-bp deletion relative to the standard CMV enhancer
    730..1007    +  promoter       chicken β-actin promoter: No description available
   1008..1235    +  intron         hybrid intron: hybrid between chicken β-actin (CBA) and minute virus of mice (MMV) introns (Gray et al., 2011)
   1373..2974    +  CDS            Cas9(N): N-terminal portion of Streptococcus pyogenes Cas9 (Zetsche et al., 2015)
   2975..5473    +  CDS            Cas9(C): C-terminal portion of Streptococcus pyogenes Cas9 (Zetsche et al., 2015)
   5474..5521    +  CDS            nucleoplasmin NLS: bipartite nuclear localization signal from nucleoplasmin
   5591..6190    +  CDS            PuroR (fragment): puromycin N-acetyltransferase; pac from Streptomyces; confers resistance to puromycin
   6224..6335    +  polyA_signal   bGH poly(A) signal: bovine growth hormone polyadenylation signal
   6440..6580    +  repeat_region  AAV2 ITR: inverted terminal repeat of adeno-associated virus serotype 2 inverted
   6585..6636    -  misc_feature   bom (fragment): basis of mobility region from pBR322
   6655..7110    +  rep_origin     f1 ori (sequence partly withheld): f1 bacteriophage origin of replication; arrow indicates direction of (+) strand synthesis
   7111..7160    -  misc_feature   bom (fragment): basis of mobility region from pBR322
   7262..7297    -  CDS            rop (fragment): Rop protein, which maintains plasmids at low copy number; rop
   7392..7496    +  promoter       AmpR promoter: bla
   7497..8357    +  CDS            AmpR: β-lactamase; bla; confers resistance to ampicillin, carbenicillin, and related antibiotics
   8528..9116    +  rep_origin     ori: high-copy-number ColE1/pMB1/pBR322/pUC origin of replication
