[The description below was written by a language model from this plasmid's Addgene catalogue record and pLannotate feature annotations shown in this document.]
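Description:
pSpCas9(BB)-2A-Puro-V2.0-sgHsAGO1_AH is an all-in-one CRISPR/Cas9 plasmid for mammalian cells that carries a guide RNA directed against human AGO1 (Argonaute 1, also known as EIF2C1). The catalogue lists the backbone as unknown, although the name and the 9,177 nt depositor sequence both point to a pSpCas9(BB)-2A-Puro V2.0 layout. In bacteria it replicates from a high-copy ColE1/pUC-type origin and is selected with ampicillin through the bla gene. An f1 phage origin is also present. A single AAV2 inverted terminal repeat is annotated downstream of the expression cassette. With only one ITR detected, nothing in the record suggests the plasmid is intended for AAV packaging.

The payload consists of two expression units. A human U6 RNA polymerase III promoter drives the sgRNA: the short unannotated gap between the promoter and the Streptococcus pyogenes guide scaffold is where the AGO1-specific spacer would sit, though the record does not describe the target site. A second partial scaffold fragment is annotated directly after the first. Downstream, a hybrid promoter made of the CMV enhancer, chicken β-actin promoter and a hybrid intron drives S. pyogenes Cas9, which is annotated as contiguous N- and C-terminal portions followed by a nucleoplasmin nuclear localization signal. The puromycin N-acetyltransferase coding sequence follows Cas9. According to the plasmid name, the two are linked by a 2A peptide, so both proteins would come from one transcript, which ends at the bGH polyadenylation signal. Transfected cells can therefore be enriched with puromycin. The stated purpose is mammalian expression of the AGO1 sgRNA, which is consistent with Cas9-mediated editing or knockout of the AGO1 locus in human cells.
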