Addgene plasmid #148854: pSpCas9(BB)-2A-Puro-V2.0-sgHsAGO1_AH
Purpose: Mammalian Expression of HsAGO1-sgRNA
Depositing lab: Elisa Izaurralde. Depositing organization: Max Planck Institute for Developmental Biology.
Backbone
  Vector backbone: Unknown
  Vector type: Mammalian Expression, CRISPR
Growth in bacteria
  Bacterial resistance: Ampicillin, 100 μg/mL
  Growth temperature: 37°C
  Growth strain: NEB Stable
  Copy number: High Copy
Gene/Insert
  Gene/Insert name: HsAGO1-sgRNA
  Species: S.pyogenes
  Entrez Gene: AGO1 (a.k.a. EIF2C, EIF2C1, GERP95, NEDLBAS, Q99, hAgo1)
  Cloning method: Unknown
Terms and licenses: Academic/Nonprofit Terms; Industry Terms: Not Available to Industry
Depositor comments: Plasmids from this collection were made available to the research community and donated after the lab closed. Please note that the sequence provided by the depositing laboratory may be theoretical/predicted or based on Sanger sequencing results. There may be discrepancies between sequencing results obtained by Addgene and the depositor sequence. If an Addgene verified sequence is not available, please contact before placing your order to request that our lab fully sequence the plasmid.
How to cite: pSpCas9(BB)-2A-Puro-V2.0-sgHsAGO1_AH was a gift from Elisa Izaurralde (Addgene plasmid # 148854 ; http://n2t.net/addgene:148854 ; RRID:Addgene_148854)
